LOCUS       Exported 9527 bp ds-DNA circular SYN 12-MAY-2021
DEFINITION  synthetic circular DNA
ACCESSION   .
VERSION     .
KEYWORDS    pMXs-IP GFP-NBR1
SOURCE      synthetic DNA construct
  ORGANISM  synthetic DNA construct
REFERENCE   1 (bases 1 to 9527)
  AUTHORS   Itakura E, Mizushima N
  TITLE     p62 Targeting to the autophagosome formation site requires
            self-oligomerization but not LC3 binding.
  JOURNAL   J Cell Biol. 2011 Jan 10;192(1):17-27.
  PUBMED    21220506
REFERENCE   2 (bases 1 to 9527)
  AUTHORS   .
  TITLE     Direct Submission
  JOURNAL   Exported May 12, 2021 from SnapGene Server 1.1.58
            http://www.snapgene.com
FEATURES             Location/Qualifiers
     source          1..9527
                     /organism="synthetic DNA construct"
                     /mol_type="other DNA"
     misc_feature    1..375
                     /label=pol region
                     /note="Moloney murine leukemia virus (MMLV) pol region
                     containing the splice acceptor site"
     primer_bind     313..329
                     /label=pBMN 5'
                     /note="MMLV sequence, for inserts in pBMN retroviral
                     vector"
     CDS             407..1123
                     /codon_start=1
                     /product="enhanced GFP"
                     /label=EGFP
                     /translation="MVSKGEELFTGVVPILVELDGDVNGHKFSVSGEGEGDATYGKLTL
                     KFICTTGKLPVPWPTLVTTLTYGVQCFSRYPDHMKQHDFFKSAMPEGYVQERTIFFKDD
                     GNYKTRAEVKFEGDTLVNRIELKGIDFKEDGNILGHKLEYNYNSHNVYIMADKQKNGIK
                     VNFKIRHNIEDGSVQLADHYQQNTPIGDGPVLLPDNHYLSTQSALSKDPNEKRDHMVLL
                     EFVTAAGITLGMDELYK"
     CDS             407..1123
                     /codon_start=1
                     /product="the original enhanced GFP (Yang et al., 1996)"
                     /label=EGFP
                     /note="mammalian codon-optimized"
                     /translation="MVSKGEELFTGVVPILVELDGDVNGHKFSVSGEGEGDATYGKLTL
                     KFICTTGKLPVPWPTLVTTLTYGVQCFSRYPDHMKQHDFFKSAMPEGYVQERTIFFKDD
                     GNYKTRAEVKFEGDTLVNRIELKGIDFKEDGNILGHKLEYNYNSHNVYIMADKQKNGIK
                     VNFKIRHNIEDGSVQLADHYQQNTPIGDGPVLLPDNHYLSTQSALSKDPNEKRDHMVLL
                     EFVTAAGITLGMDELYK"
     primer_bind     complement(452..473)
                     /label=EGFP-N
                     /note="EGFP, reverse primer"
     primer_bind     complement(713..732)
                     /label=EXFP-R
                     /note="For distinguishing EGFP variants, reverse primer"
     primer_bind     1060..1081
                     /label=EGFP-C
                     /note="EGFP, forward primer"
     misc_feature    4153..4739
                     /label=IRES2
                     /note="internal ribosome entry site (IRES) of the
                     encephalomyocarditis virus (EMCV)"
     primer_bind     complement(4320..4337)
                     /label=IRES reverse
                     /note="IRES internal ribosome entry site, reverse primer.
                     Also called pCDH-rev"
     primer_bind     4547..4566
                     /label=IRES-F
                     /note="IRES internal ribosome entry site, forward primer"
     CDS             4740..5342
                     /codon_start=1
                     /gene="pac from Streptomyces alboniger"
                     /product="puromycin N-acetyltransferase"
                     /label=PuroR
                     /note="confers resistance to puromycin"
                     /translation="MVTEYKPTVRLATRDDVPRAVRTLAAAFADYPATRHTVDPDRHIE
                     RVTELQELFLTRVGLDIGKVWVADDGAAVAVWTTPESVEAGAVFAEIGPRMAELSGSRL
                     AAQQQMEGLLAPHRPKEPAWFLATVGVSPDHQGKGLGSAVVLPGVEAAERAGVPAFLET
                     SAPRNLPFYERLGFTVTADVEVPEGPRTWCMTRKPGA"
     primer_bind     5239..5259
                     /label=Puro-F
                     /note="Puromycin resistance gene, forward primer"
     LTR             5513..5982
                     /note="long terminal repeat from Moloney murine leukemia
                     virus"
     primer_bind     complement(6112..6129)
                     /label=L4440
                     /note="L4440 vector, forward primer"
     rep_origin      complement(6283..6871)
                     /direction=LEFT
                     /label=ori
                     /note="high-copy-number ColE1/pMB1/pBR322/pUC origin of
                     replication"
     primer_bind     complement(6363..6382)
                     /label=pBR322ori-F
                     /note="pBR322 origin, forward primer"
     CDS             complement(7035..7895)
                     /codon_start=1
                     /gene="bla"
                     /product="beta-lactamase"
                     /label=AmpR
                     /note="confers resistance to ampicillin, carbenicillin, and
                     related antibiotics"
                     /translation="MSIQHFRVALIPFFAAFCLPVFAHPETLVKVKDAEDQLGARVGYI
                     ELDLNSGKILESFRPEERFPMMSTFKVLLCGAVLSRIDAGQEQLGRRIHYSQNDLVEYS
                     PVTEKHLTDGMTVRELCSAAITMSDNTAANLLLTTIGGPKELTAFLHNMGDHVTRLDRW
                     EPELNEAIPNDERDTTMPVAMATTLRKLLTGELLTLASRQQLIDWMEADKVAGPLLRSA
                     LPAGWFIADKSGAGERGSRGIIAALGPDGKPSRIVVIYTTGSQATMDERNRQIAEIGAS
                     LIKHW"
     primer_bind     7658..7677
                     /label=Amp-R
                     /note="Ampicillin resistance gene, reverse primer"
     promoter        complement(7896..8000)
                     /gene="bla"
                     /label=AmpR promoter
     LTR             8030..8623
                     /note="long terminal repeat from Moloney murine leukemia
                     virus"
     misc_feature    8686..9043
                     /label=MMLV Psi
                     /note="packaging signal of Moloney murine leukemia virus
                     (MMLV)"
     CDS             9102..9518
                     /label=gag (truncated)
                     /note="truncated Moloney murine leukemia virus (MMLV) gag
                     gene lacking the start codon"
     primer_bind     9448..9470
                     /label=pLXSN 5'
                     /note="Murine stem cell virus, forward primer. Also called
                     MSCV"
     primer_bind     9486..9502
                     /label=pBABE 5'
                     /note="Psi packaging signal, forward primer for pBABE
                     vectors"
ORIGIN
        1 ccatatgaga tcttatatgg ggcacccccg ccccttgtaa acttccctga ccctgacatg
       61 acaagagtta ctaacagccc ctctctccaa gctcacttac aggctctcta cttagtccag
      121 cacgaagtct ggagacctct ggcggcagcc taccaagaac aactggaccg accggtggta
      181 cctcaccctt accgagtcgg cgacacagtg tgggtccgcc gacaccagac taagaaccta
      241 gaacctcgct ggaaaggacc ttacacagtc ctgctgacca cccccaccgc cctcaaagta
      301 gacggcatcg cagcttggat acacgccgcc cacgtgaagg ctgccgaccc cgggggtgga
      361 ccatcctcta gactgccgga tctagctagt taattaagga tctgccatgg tgagcaaggg
      421 cgaggagctg ttcaccgggg tggtgcccat cctggtcgag ctggacggcg acgtaaacgg
      481 ccacaagttc agcgtgtccg gcgagggcga gggcgatgcc acctacggca agctgaccct
      541 gaagttcatc tgcaccaccg gcaagctgcc cgtgccctgg cccaccctcg tgaccaccct
      601 gacctacggc gtgcagtgct tcagccgcta ccccgaccac atgaagcagc acgacttctt
      661 caagtccgcc atgcccgaag gctacgtcca ggagcgcacc atcttcttca aggacgacgg
      721 caactacaag acccgcgccg aggtgaagtt cgagggcgac accctggtga accgcatcga
      781 gctgaagggc atcgacttca aggaggacgg caacatcctg gggcacaagc tggagtacaa
      841 ctacaacagc cacaacgtct atatcatggc cgacaagcag aagaacggca tcaaggtgaa
      901 cttcaagatc cgccacaaca tcgaggacgg cagcgtgcag ctcgccgacc actaccagca
      961 gaacaccccc atcggcgacg gccccgtgct gctgcccgac aaccactacc tgagcaccca
     1021 gtccgccctg agcaaagacc ccaacgagaa gcgcgatcac atggtcctgc tggagttcgt
     1081 gaccgccgcc gggatcactc tcggcatgga cgagctgtac aagggtggcg gtggctcggg
     1141 cggtggtggg tcgggtggcg gcggatctat cgatgaattg aattcacgcg ttcgcgagtt
     1201 aacggatctt atggaaccac aggttactct aaatgtgact tttaaaaatg aaattcaaag
     1261 ctttctggtt tctgatccag aaaatacaac ttgggctgat atcgaagcta tggtaaaagt
     1321 ttcatttgat ctgaatacta ttcaaataaa atacctggat gaggaaaatg aagaggtatc
     1381 catcaacagt caaggagaat atgaagaagc gcttaagatg gcagttaaac agggaaacca
     1441 actgcagatg caagtccacg aagggcacca tgtcgttgat gaagccccac ccccagttgt
     1501 aggagcaaaa cgactagctg ccagggcagg gaagaagcca cttgcacatt actcttcact
     1561 ggtgagagtc ttgggatcag acatgaagac cccagaggat cctgcagtgc agtcgtttcc
     1621 acttgttcca tgtgacacag accagcctca agacaagccc ccagactggt tcacaagcta
     1681 cctggagacg ttcagagaac aagtggttaa cgaaacggtt gagaagcttg aacagaaatt
     1741 acatgaaaag cttgtcctcc agaacccatc cttgggttct tgtccctcag aagtctcaat
     1801 gcctacttca gaagaaacat tgtttttgcc agaaaaccag ttcagctggc atattgcttg
     1861 caacaactgc caaagaagga ttgttggtgt ccgctaccag tgtagcctat gcccatccta
     1921 caatatctgt gaagattgtg aagcagggcc atatggccat gacactaacc acgtcctgct
     1981 gaagttgcgg agacctgttg tgggctcctc tgaaccgttc tgtcactcaa agtactctac
     2041 tcctcgtctt cctgctgctc tggaacaagt caggctccag aaacaggttg ataagaactt
     2101 tcttaaagca gaaaagcaaa ggttgcgagc tgagaagaaa caacgtaaag cagaggtcaa
     2161 ggaacttaaa aagcagctta aactccatag gaaaattcac ctgtggaatt caatccatgg
     2221 actccagagc cccaagtctc ctttaggccg acctgagagc ttgctccagt ctaataccct
     2281 gatgctccct ttgcagccct gtacctccgt tatgccaatg ctcagtgcag catttgtgga
     2341 tgagaatttg cctgatggga ctcaccttca gccaggaacc aagtttatca aacactggag
     2401 gatgaaaaat acaggaaatg taaagtggag tgcagacaca aagctcaagt tcatgtgggg
     2461 aaacctgact ttggcttcca cagaaaagaa ggatgttttg gttccctgcc tcaaggccgg
     2521 ccatgtggga gttgtatctg tggagttcat tgccccagcc ttggagggaa cgtatacttc
     2581 ccattggcgt ctttctcaca aaggccagca atttgggcct cgggtctggt gcagtatcat
     2641 agtagatcct ttcccctccg aagagagccc tgataacatt gaaaagggca tgatcagctc
     2701 aagcaaaact gatgatctca cctgccagca agaggaaact tttcttctgg ctaaagaaga
     2761 aagacagctt ggtgaagtga ctgagcagac agaagggaca gcagcctgca tcccacagaa
     2821 ggcaaaaaat gttgccagtg agagggagct ctacatccca tctgtggatc ttctgactgc
     2881 ccaggacctg ctgtcctttg agctgttgga tataaacatt gttcaagagt tggagagagt
     2941 gccccacaac acccctgtgg atgtgactcc ctgcatgtct cctctgccac atgacagtcc
     3001 tttaatagag aagccaggct tggggcagat agaggaagag aatgaagggg caggatttaa
     3061 agcacttcct gattctatgg tgtcagtaaa gaggaaggct gagaacattg cttctgtgga
     3121 ggaagcagaa gaagacctga gtgggaccca gtttgtgtgt gagacagtaa tccgatccct
     3181 taccttggat gctgccccag accacaaccc tccttgcaga cagaagtcct tgcagatgac
     3241 atttgccttg cctgaaggac cacttggaaa tgagaaggag gagattatcc atatcgctga
     3301 ggaagaagct gtcatggagg aggaggagga tgaggaggat gaggaggagg aggatgagct
     3361 caaagatgaa gttcaaagtc agtcctctgc ttcctcagag gattacatca tcatcctgcc
     3421 tgagtgcttt gataccagcc gccccctggg ggattctatg tacagctctg cgctctcaca
     3481 gccaggcctg gagcgaggtg ctgaaggcaa gcctggggtt gaggctgggc aggaaccagc
     3541 tgaggctggg gaaagactcc ctggagggga gaaccagcca caggagcaca gcataagtga
     3601 catcctcacg acctcacaga ctctggaaac agtgccccta atcccagagg tagtggagct
     3661 tccaccgtca ctgcccagga gctctccttg tgtacatcat catggttccc caggagtgga
     3721 tttaccagtt accataccag aagtttcttc agtccctgat cagatcagag gagagcccag
     3781 aggctcatca ggacttgtaa acagcagaca gaagagctat gaccactcaa ggcaccatca
     3841 tgggagcagc attgctggag gactggtgaa gggggctttg tctgttgctg cctctgcata
     3901 caaggccctg tttgctgggc caccagtcac tgcacagcca ataatttctg aagatcagac
     3961 agcagccctg atggcccatc tctttgaaat gggattctgt gacaggcagc tgaacctacg
     4021 gctgctgaag aaacacaatt acaatatcct gcaggttgtg acagaacttc ttcagttaaa
     4081 caacaacgac tggtacagcc aacgctattg aagatccctc gagcggccgc tacgtaaatt
     4141 ccgccccccc cccccctctc cctccccccc ccctaacgtt actggccgaa gccgcttgga
     4201 ataaggccgg tgtgcgtttg tctatatgtt attttccacc atattgccgt cttttggcaa
     4261 tgtgagggcc cggaaacctg gccctgtctt cttgacgagc attcctaggg gtctttcccc
     4321 tctcgccaaa ggaatgcaag gtctgttgaa tgtcgtgaag gaagcagttc ctctggaagc
     4381 ttcttgaaga caaacaacgt ctgtagcgac cctttgcagg cagcggaacc ccccacctgg
     4441 cgacaggtgc ctctgcggcc aaaagccacg tgtataagat acacctgcaa aggcggcaca
     4501 accccagtgc cacgttgtga gttggatagt tgtggaaaga gtcaaatggc tctcctcaag
     4561 cgtattcaac aaggggctga aggatgccca gaaggtaccc cattgtatgg gatctgatct
     4621 ggggcctcgg tgcacatgct ttacatgtgt ttagtcgagg ttaaaaaaac gtctaggccc
     4681 cccgaaccac ggggacgtgg ttttcctttg aaaaacacga tgataatatg gccacaacca
     4741 tggttaccga gtacaagccc acggtgcgcc tcgccacccg cgacgacgtc cccagggccg
     4801 tacgcaccct cgccgccgcg ttcgccgact accccgccac gcgccacacc gtcgatccgg
     4861 accgccacat cgagcgggtc accgagctgc aagaactctt cctcacgcgc gtcgggctcg
     4921 acatcggcaa ggtgtgggtc gcggacgacg gcgccgcggt ggcggtctgg accacgccgg
     4981 agagcgtcga agcgggggcg gtgttcgccg agatcggccc gcgcatggcc gagttgagcg
     5041 gttcccggct ggccgcgcag caacagatgg aaggcctcct ggcgccgcac cggcccaagg
     5101 agcccgcgtg gttcctggcc accgtcggcg tctcgcccga ccaccagggc aagggtctgg
     5161 gcagcgccgt cgtgctcccc ggagtggagg cggccgagcg cgccggggtg cccgccttcc
     5221 tggagacctc cgcgccccgc aacctcccct tctacgagcg gctcggcttc accgtcaccg
     5281 ccgacgtcga ggtgcccgaa ggaccgcgca cctggtgcat gacccgcaag cccggtgcct
     5341 gagtcgacga taaaataaaa gattttattt agtctccaga aaaagggggg aatgaaagac
     5401 cccacctgta ggtttggcaa gctagcttaa gtaacgccat tttgcaaggc atggaaaaat
     5461 acataactga gaatagagaa gttcagatca aggtcaggaa cagatggaac agctgaatat
     5521 gggccaaaca ggatatctgt ggtaagcagt tcctgccccg gctcagggcc aagaacagat
     5581 ggaacagctg aatatgggcc aaacaggata tctgtggtaa gcagttcctg ccccggctca
     5641 gggccaagaa cagatggtcc ccagatgcgg tccagccctc agcagtttct agagaaccat
     5701 cagatgtttc cagggtgccc caaggacctg aaatgaccct gtgccttatt tgaactaacc
     5761 aatcagttcg cttctcgctt ctgttcgcgc gcttctgctc cccgagctca ataaaagagc
     5821 ccacaacccc tcactcgggg cgccagtcct ccgattgact gagtcgcccg ggtacccgtg
     5881 tatccaataa accctcttgc agttgcatcc gacttgtggt ctcgctgttc cttgggaggg
     5941 tctcctctga gtgattgact acccgtcagc gggggtcttt cacatgcagc atgtatcaaa
     6001 attaatttgg ttttttttct taagtattta cattaaatgg ccatagttgc attaatgaat
     6061 cggccaacgc gcggggagag gcggtttgcg tattgggcgc tcttccgctt cctcgctcac
     6121 tgactcgctg cgctcggtcg ttcggctgcg gcgagcggta tcagctcact caaaggcggt
     6181 aatacggtta tccacagaat caggggataa cgcaggaaag aacatgtgag caaaaggcca
     6241 gcaaaaggcc aggaaccgta aaaaggccgc gttgctggcg tttttccata ggctccgccc
     6301 ccctgacgag catcacaaaa atcgacgctc aagtcagagg tggcgaaacc cgacaggact
     6361 ataaagatac caggcgtttc cccctggaag ctccctcgtg cgctctcctg ttccgaccct
     6421 gccgcttacc ggatacctgt ccgcctttct cccttcggga agcgtggcgc tttctcatag
     6481 ctcacgctgt aggtatctca gttcggtgta ggtcgttcgc tccaagctgg gctgtgtgca
     6541 cgaacccccc gttcagcccg accgctgcgc cttatccggt aactatcgtc ttgagtccaa
     6601 cccggtaaga cacgacttat cgccactggc agcagccact ggtaacagga ttagcagagc
     6661 gaggtatgta ggcggtgcta cagagttctt gaagtggtgg cctaactacg gctacactag
     6721 aagaacagta tttggtatct gcgctctgct gaagccagtt accttcggaa aaagagttgg
     6781 tagctcttga tccggcaaac aaaccaccgc tggtagcggt ggtttttttg tttgcaagca
     6841 gcagattacg cgcagaaaaa aaggatctca agaagatcct ttgatctttt ctacggggtc
     6901 tgacgctcag tggaacgaaa actcacgtta agggattttg gtcatgagat tatcaaaaag
     6961 gatcttcacc tagatccttt tgcggccggc cgcaaatcaa tctaaagtat atatgagtaa
     7021 acttggtctg acagttacca atgcttaatc agtgaggcac ctatctcagc gatctgtcta
     7081 tttcgttcat ccatagttgc ctgactcccc gtcgtgtaga taactacgat acgggagggc
     7141 ttaccatctg gccccagtgc tgcaatgata ccgcgagacc cacgctcacc ggctccagat
     7201 ttatcagcaa taaaccagcc agccggaagg gccgagcgca gaagtggtcc tgcaacttta
     7261 tccgcctcca tccagtctat taattgttgc cgggaagcta gagtaagtag ttcgccagtt
     7321 aatagtttgc gcaacgttgt tgccattgct acaggcatcg tggtgtcacg ctcgtcgttt
     7381 ggtatggctt cattcagctc cggttcccaa cgatcaaggc gagttacatg atcccccatg
     7441 ttgtgcaaaa aagcggttag ctccttcggt cctccgatcg ttgtcagaag taagttggcc
     7501 gcagtgttat cactcatggt tatggcagca ctgcataatt ctcttactgt catgccatcc
     7561 gtaagatgct tttctgtgac tggtgagtac tcaaccaagt cattctgaga atagtgtatg
     7621 cggcgaccga gttgctcttg cccggcgtca atacgggata ataccgcgcc acatagcaga
     7681 actttaaaag tgctcatcat tggaaaacgt tcttcggggc gaaaactctc aaggatctta
     7741 ccgctgttga gatccagttc gatgtaaccc actcgtgcac ccaactgatc ttcagcatct
     7801 tttactttca ccagcgtttc tgggtgagca aaaacaggaa ggcaaaatgc cgcaaaaaag
     7861 ggaataaggg cgacacggaa atgttgaata ctcatactct tcctttttca atattattga
     7921 agcatttatc agggttattg tctcatgagc ggatacatat ttgaatgtat ttagaaaaat
     7981 aaacaaatag gggttccgcg cacatttccc cgaaaagtgc cacctgcata atgaaagacc
     8041 ccacctgtag gtttggcaag ctagcttaag taacgccatt ttgcaaggca tggaaaaata
     8101 cataactgag aatagaaaag ttcagatcaa ggtcaggaac agatggaaca gctgaatatg
     8161 ggccaaacag gatatctgtg gtaagcagtt cctgccccgg ctcagggcca agaacagatg
     8221 gaacagctga atatgggcca aacaggatat ctgtggtaag cagttcctgc cccggctcag
     8281 ggccaagaac agatggtccc cagatgcggt ccagccctca gcagtttcta gagaaccatc
     8341 agatgtttcc agggtgcccc aaggacctga aatgaccctg tgccttattt gaactaacca
     8401 atcagttcgc ttctcgcttc tgttcgcgcg cttctgctcc ccgagctcaa taaaagagcc
     8461 cacaacccct cactcggcgc gccagtcctc cgattgactg agtcgcccgg gtacccgtgt
     8521 atccaataaa ccctcttgca gttgcatccg acttgtggtc tcgctgttcc ttgggagggt
     8581 ctcctctgag tgattgacta cccgtcagcg ggggtctttc atttgggggc tcgtccggga
     8641 tcgggagacc cctgcccagg gaccaccgac ccaccaccgg gaggtaagct ggccagcaac
     8701 ttatctgtgt ctgtccgatt gtctagtgtc tatgactgat tttatgcgcc tgcgtcggta
     8761 ctagttagct aactagctct gtatctggcg gacccgtggt ggaactgacg agttcggaac
     8821 acccggccgc aaccctggga gacgtcccag ggacttcggg ggccgttttt gtggcccgac
     8881 ctgagtccaa aaatcccgat cgttttggac tctttggtgc acccccctaa taggagggat
     8941 atgtggttct ggtaggagac gagaacctaa aacagttccc gcctccgtct gaatttttgc
     9001 tttcggtttg ggaccgaagc cgcgccgcgc gtcttgtctg ctgcagcatc gttctgtgtt
     9061 gtctctgtct gactgtgttt ctgtatttgt ctgaaaatta gggccagact gttaccactc
     9121 ccttaagttt gaccttaggt cactggaaag atgtcgagcg gatcgctcac aaccagtcgg
     9181 tagatgtcaa gaagagacgt tgggttacct tctgctctgc agaatggcca acctttaacg
     9241 tcggatggcc gcgagacggc acctttaacc gagacctcat cacccaggtt aagatcaagg
     9301 tcttttcacc tggcccgcat ggacacccag accaggtccc ctacatcgtg acctgggaag
     9361 ccttggcttt tgacccccct ccctgggtca agccctttgt acaccctaag cctccgcctc
     9421 ctcttcctcc atccgccccg tctctccccc ttgaacctcc tcgttcgacc ccgcctcgat
     9481 cctcccttta tccagccctc actccttctc taggcgcccc catatgg
//
