[The description below was written by a language model from this plasmid's Addgene catalogue record and the feature table of its GenBank file.]
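Description:
pMXs-IP GFP-NBR1 is a Moloney murine leukemia virus (MMLV)-based retroviral vector for stable expression of an EGFP-tagged human NBR1 (next to BRCA1 gene 1 protein) in mammalian cells. It is built on the pMXs-IP backbone and is propagated in E. coli through a high-copy ColE1/pUC-type origin with ampicillin selection from the bla gene. The catalogue lists a total size of about 6.8 kb, but the annotated sequence record is 9,527 bp. That larger figure fits better with a 5.8 kb backbone carrying a 2.9 kb insert plus EGFP, so the catalogue total appears to be an underestimate.

The proviral region is framed by two MMLV long terminal repeats. Downstream of the 5′ LTR lie the Psi packaging signal, a truncated gag segment lacking its start codon, and a pol fragment containing the splice acceptor. Together these allow the transcript to be packaged into virions when packaging functions are supplied in trans. No separate internal promoter is annotated, so expression is presumably driven from the 5′ LTR. The EGFP coding sequence comes first. The unannotated stretch of roughly 3 kb between EGFP and the IRES corresponds in position and size to the NBR1 cDNA, which was cloned through BglII sites that were destroyed, giving an N-terminal EGFP fusion. An EMCV IRES then directs translation of puromycin N-acetyltransferase from the same transcript, so puromycin resistance is linked to expression of the fusion.

The associated publication concerns targeting of the autophagy adaptor p62 to the autophagosome formation site. This suggests the construct is used to generate stable cell lines for fluorescence imaging of NBR1 localisation in autophagy studies.
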