Addgene plasmid #38283: pMXs-IP GFP-NBR1
Depositing lab: Noboru Mizushima. Depositing organization: University of Tokyo, Graduate School of Medicine. Publication: p62 Targeting to the autophagosome formation site requires self-oligomerization but not LC3 binding. Itakura E, Mizushima N. J Cell Biol. 2011 Jan 10;192(1):17-27. 10.1083/jcb.201009067 PubMed 21220506.
Backbone
  Vector backbone: pMXs-IP
  Backbone manufacturer: Dr. Toshio Kitamura of the University of Tokyo
  Backbone size w/o insert (bp): 5800
  Total vector size (bp): 6800
  Vector type: Mammalian Expression, Retroviral
  Selectable markers: Puromycin
Growth in bacteria
  Bacterial resistance: Ampicillin, 100 μg/mL
  Growth temperature: 37°C
  Growth strain: DH5alpha
  Copy number: High Copy
Gene/Insert
  Gene/Insert name: Next to BRCA1 gene 1 protein (alt name: NBR1)
  Species: H. sapiens (human)
  Insert size (bp): 2900
  GenBank ID: D30756
  Entrez Gene: NBR1 (a.k.a. 1A1-3B, IAI3B, M17S2, MIG19)
  Tag / fusion protein: EGFP (N terminal on backbone)
  Cloning method: Restriction Enzyme; 5′ cloning site Bgl II (destroyed during cloning); 3′ cloning site Bgl II (destroyed during cloning)
  Sequencing primers: 5′ CGACCACTACCAGCAGAACA; 3′ GAGGAACTGCTTCCTTCACG
Resource information
  A portion of this plasmid was derived from a plasmid made by: Kazusa Original Clone, ORK00385
Terms and licenses: Academic/Nonprofit Terms; Industry Terms: Not Available to Industry
Depositor comments: DNA res. 1, 223-229, (1994)
How to cite: pMXs-IP GFP-NBR1 was a gift from Noboru Mizushima (Addgene plasmid # 38283 ; http://n2t.net/addgene:38283 ; RRID:Addgene_38283)
