>Addgene plasmid #38283 | pMXs-IP GFP-NBR1 | addgene partial sequence | sequence record 146396 | EGFP-C 5'-CATGGTCCTGCTGGAGTTCGTG-3'
CGGCATGGACGAGCTGTACAAGGGTGGCGGTGGCTCGGGCGGTGGTGGGTCGGGTGGCGGCGGATCTATC
GATGAATTGAATTCACGCGTTCGCGAGTTAACGGATCTTATGGAACCACAGGTTACTCTAAATGTGACTT
TTAAAAATGAAATTCAAAGCTTTCTGGTTTCTGATCCAGAAAATACAACTTGGGCTGATATCGAAGCTAT
GGTAAAAGTTTCATTTGATCTGAATACTATTCAAATAAAATACCTGGATGAGGAAAATGAAGAGGTATCC
ATCAACAGTCAAGGAGAATATGAAGAAGCGCTTAAGATGGCAGTTAAACAGGGAAACCAACTGCAGATGC
AAGTCCACGAAGGGCACCATGTCGTTGATGAAGCCCCACCCCCAGTTGTAGGAGCAAAACGACTAGCTGC
CAGGGCAGGGAAGAAGCCACTTGCACATTACTCTTCACTGGTGAGAGTCTTGGGATCAGACATGAAGACC
CCAGAGGATCCTGCAGTGCAGTCGTTTCCACTTGTTCCATGTGACACAGACCAGCCTCAAGACAAGCCCC
CAGACTGGTTCACAAGCTACCTGGAGACGTTCAGAGAACAAGTGGTTAACGAAACGGTTGAGAAGCTTGA
ACAGAAATTACATGAAAAGCTTGTCCTCCAGAACCCATCCTTGGGTTCTTGTCCCTCAGAAGTCTCAATG
CCTACTTCAGAAGAAACATTGTTTTTGCCAGAAAACCAGTTCAGCTGGCATATTGCTTGCAACAACTGCC
AAAGAAGGATTGTTGGTGTCCGCTACCAGTGTAGCCTATGCCCATCCTACAATATCTGTGAAGATTGTGA
AGCAGGGCCATATGGCCATGACACTAAACCACGTCCTGCTGAAGTTGCGGAGACCTGTTGTGGGCTCCTC
TGAACCGTTCTGTCACTCAAAGTACTCTACTCCTCGTCTTCCTGCTGCTCTGG
